Addgene plasmid #197755: pMC-6-NnLuz-9
Purpose: Phytobrick (MoClo) Level 0 Part
Depositing lab: Daniel Voytas. Depositing organization: University of Minnesota. Publication: An extensible vector toolkit and parts library for advanced engineering of plant genomes. Chamness JC, Kumar J, Cruz AJ, Rhuby E, Holum MJ, Cody JP, Tibebu R, Gamo ME, Starker CG, Zhang F, Voytas DF. Plant Genome. 2023 Mar 9:e20312. doi: 10.1002/tpg2.20312. PubMed 36896468.
Backbone
  Vector backbone: pMC-6-ccdB-9
  Backbone manufacturer: Self-made
  Vector type: Plant Expression
Growth in bacteria
  Bacterial resistance: Spectinomycin, 50 μg/mL
  Growth temperature: 37°C
  Growth strain: DH5alpha
  Copy number: High Copy
Gene/Insert
  Gene/Insert name: FBP: Luz (luciferase)
  Species: Neonothopanus nambi
  Insert size (bp): 801
  Cloning method: Restriction Enzyme; 5′ cloning site Unknown (unknown if destroyed)
Terms and licenses: Academic/Nonprofit Terms; Industry Terms: Not Available to Industry
Depositor comments: Please visit https://doi.org/10.1101/2022.10.15.511792 for bioRxiv preprint.
How to cite: pMC-6-NnLuz-9 was a gift from Daniel Voytas (Addgene plasmid # 197755 ; http://n2t.net/addgene:197755 ; RRID:Addgene_197755)
