[The description below was written by a language model from this plasmid's Addgene catalogue record and pLannotate feature annotations shown in this document.]
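Description:
pMC-6-NnLuz-9 is a Phytobrick (MoClo) Level 0 part plasmid from a modular toolkit for plant genome engineering. It is built on the self-made pMC-6-ccdB-9 backbone, whose name indicates an acceptor carrying a ccdB counterselection cassette that the cloned part replaces. The sequenced plasmid is small, about 3.1 kb, and is maintained in E. coli at high copy through a ColE1/pUC-type origin. Selection is by spectinomycin, conferred by an aadA (streptomycin/spectinomycin adenylyltransferase) gene that lies downstream of an AmpR (bla) promoter. The short annotated fragments of an integrase, a gentamicin acetyltransferase, lacI and an RSF origin appear to be remnants of the sequences from which the marker cassette and backbone were assembled, not functional elements.

The payload is an 801 bp coding sequence for Luz, the luciferase of the fungal bioluminescence pathway (FBP) from Neonothopanus nambi. The automated feature table does not annotate this insert; it presumably lies in the unannotated stretch between the lacI fragment and the AmpR promoter. No plant promoter or terminator is annotated, which fits a Level 0 part that supplies only a coding module rather than a complete expression unit. The "6" and "9" in the name likely refer to the toolkit's flanking assembly positions, but the record does not define them or the cloning sites. The plasmid is catalogued as a plant expression vector, and its typical role would be as a donor in Golden Gate-style assembly. There, Luz is combined with regulatory parts, and potentially with other fungal bioluminescence pathway genes, to build transcription units for luminescent reporting in plants.
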