Features (pLannotate 1.2.2; 7 found; start..end, strand, type, name):
      1..23      +  rep_origin     RSF ori (fragment): Plasmids containing the RSF 1030 origin of replication can be propagated in E. coli cells that contain additional plasmids with compatible origins.
     25..74      +  CDS            lacI (fragment): lac repressor; lacI; The lac repressor binds to the lac operator to inhibit transcription in E. coli. This inhibition can be relieved by adding lactose or isopropyl-β-D-thiogalactopyranoside (IPTG).
   1020..1124    +  promoter       AmpR promoter: bla
   1115..1195    -  CDS            int (fragment): INT2_ECOLX - Protein inferred from homology: Swiss-Prot protein existence level 3. Putative integrase believed to be involved in the insertion of antibiotic resistance genes into plasmids and transposons. From Escherichia coli.
   1283..1339    +  CDS            GmR (fragment): gentamycin acetyltransferase; aacC1; confers resistance to gentamycin
   1346..2134    +  CDS            aadA: S3AD_ECOLX - Experimental evidence at protein level: Swiss-Prot protein existence level 1. Mediates bacterial resistance to the antibiotics streptomycin and spectinomycin. From Escherichia coli.
   2308..2896    +  rep_origin     ori: high-copy-number ColE1/pMB1/pBR322/pUC origin of replication
>Addgene plasmid #197755 | pMC-6-NnLuz-9 | addgene full sequence | sequence record 391207 | Addgene NGS Result
GTCAGTGAGCGAGGAAGCGGAAGAGCGCCCAATACGCAAACCGCCTCTCCCCGCGCGTTGGCCGATTCAT
TAATCACTCTGTGGTCTCAAATGCGTATAAATATCTCTCTGTCTAGCTTATTCGAGAGATTAAGCAAACT
CAGCTCTCGTAGCATAGCTATTACATGTGGTGTCGTCCTCGCCTCTGCTATTGCTTTTCCCATCATACGA
CGAGATTATCAGACGTTCTTAGAGGTTGGTCCTAGCTATGCCCCTCAAAATTTTCGAGGCTACATTATCG
TTTGCGTACTCAGCTTGTTCCGACAAGAGCAAAAAGGGTTGGCAATCTACGACAGACTCCCAGAGAAGAG
AAGATGGCTGGCCGATCTCCCATTTCGTGAAGGTACTAGACCTAGTATAACATCACACATAATACAGAGA
CAGCGAACTCAACTTGTAGACCAAGAGTTTGCCACACGAGAACTGATAGACAAAGTTATTCCCAGGGTGC
AAGCACGACATACAGATAAAACATTTTTGAGCACGAGCAAGTTTGAATTTCATGCTAAAGCCATTTTCCT
GTTGCCAAGTATTCCTATAAACGACCCCTTAAACATACCTAGTCATGATACGGTTCGTAGAACGAAACGA
GAGATTGCACACATGCATGACTACCACGACTGTACTCTTCACTTAGCTCTTGCAGCTCAAGATGGAAAAG
AAGTCCTGAAAAAAGGCTGGGGCCAACGTCATCCGCTTGCCGGGCCGGGTGTACCTGGGCCGCCGACAGA
ATGGACTTTCTTATACGCACCCCGTAATGAGGAAGAAGCTAGGGTAGTAGAAATGATTGTCGAGGCAAGT
ATCGGATACATGACTAATGATCCGGCAGGTAAAATCGTCGAGAATGCCAAATGAGCTTTGAGACCACGAA
GTGGCTCTTCAGTGGACGAAAGGGCCTCGTGATACGCCTATTTTTATAGGTTAATGTCATGATAATAATG
GTTTCTTAGACGTCAGGTGGCACTTTTCGGGGAAATGTGCGCGGAACCCCTATTTGTTTATTTTTCTAAA
TACATTCAAATATGTATCCGCTCATGAGACAATAACCCTGATAAATGCTTCAATAATATTGAAAAAGGAA
GAGTATGCGCTCACGCAACTGGTCCAGAACCTTGACCGAACGCAGCGGTGGTAACGGCGCAGTGGCGGTT
TTCATGGCTTGTTATGACTGTTTTTTTTTGGGGTACAGTCTATGCCTCGGGCATCCAAGCAGCAAGCGCG
TTACGCCGTGGGTCGATGTTTGATGTTATGGAGCAGCAACGATGTTACGCAGCAGGGCAGTCGCCCTAAA
ACAAAGTTAAACATCATGAGGGAAGCGGTGATCGCCGAAGTATCGACTCAACTATCAGAGGTAGTTGGCG
TCATCGAGCGCCATCTCGAACCGACGTTGCTGGCCGTACATTTGTACGGCTCCGCAGTGGATGGCGGCCT
GAAGCCACACAGCGATATTGATTTGCTGGTTACGGTGACCGTAAGGCTTGATGAAACAACGCGGCGAGCT
TTGATCAACGACCTTTTGGAAACTTCGGCTTCCCCTGGAGAGAGCGAGATTCTCCGCGCTGTAGAAGTCA
CCATTGTTGTGCACGACGACATCATTCCGTGGCGTTATCCAGCTAAGCGCGAACTGCAATTTGGAGAATG
GCAGCGCAATGACATTCTTGCAGGTATCTTCGAGCCAGCCACGATCGACATTGATCTGGCTATCTTGCTG
ACAAAAGCAAGAGAACATAGCGTTGCCTTGGTAGGTCCAGCGGCGGAGGAACTCTTTGATCCGGTTCCTG
AACAGGATCTATTTGAGGCGCTAAATGAAACCTTAACGCTATGGAACTCGCCGCCCGACTGGGCTGGCGA
TGAGCGAAATGTAGTGCTTACGTTGTCCCGCATTTGGTACAGCGCAGTAACCGGCAAAATCGCGCCGAAG
GATGTCGCTGCCGACTGGGCAATGGAGCGCCTGCCGGCCCAGTATCAGCCCGTCATACTTGAAGCTAGAC
AGGCTTATCTTGGACAAGAAGAAGATCGCTTGGCCTCGCGCGCAGATCAGTTGGAAGAATTTGTCCATTA
CGTAAAAGGCGAGATCACCAAGGTAGTCGGCAAATAACTGTCAGACCAAGTTTACTCATATATACTTTAG
ATTGATTTAAAACTTCATTTTTAATTTAAAAGGATCTAGGTGAAGATCCTTTTTGATAATCTCATGACCA
AAATCCCTTAACGTGAGTTTTCGTTCCACTGAGCGTCAGACCCCGTAGAAAAGATCAAAGGATCTTCTTG
AGATCCTTTTTTTCTGCGCGTAATCTGCTGCTTGCAAACAAAAAAACCACCGCTACCAGCGGTGGTTTGT
TTGCCGGATCAAGAGCTACCAACTCTTTTTCCGAAGGTAACTGGCTTCAGCAGAGCGCAGATACCAAATA
CTGTTCTTCTAGTGTAGCCGTAGTTAGGCCACCACTTCAAGAACTCTGTAGCACCGCCTACATACCTCGC
TCTGCTAATCCTGTTACCAGTGGCTGCTGCCAGTGGCGATAAGTCGTGTCTTACCGGGTTGGACTCAAGA
CGATAGTTACCGGATAAGGCGCAGCGGTCGGGCTGAACGGGGGGTTCGTGCACACAGCCCAGCTTGGAGC
GAACGACCTACACCGAACTGAGATACCTACAGCGTGAGCTATGAGAAAGCGCCACGCTTCCCGAAGGGAG
AAAGGCGGACAGGTATCCGGTAAGCGGCAGGGTCGGAACAGGAGAGCGCACGAGGGAGCTTCCAGGGGGA
AACGCCTGGTATCTTTATAGTCCTGTCGGGTTTCGCCACCTCTGACTTGAGCGTCGATTTTTGTGATGCT
CGTCAGGGGGGCGGAGCCTATGGAAAAACGCCAGCAACGCGGCCTTTTTACGGTTCCTGGCCTTTTGCTG
GCCTTTTGCTCACATGTTCTTTCCTGCGTTATCCCCTGATTCTGTGGATAACCGTATTACCGCCTTTGAG
TGAGCTGATACCGCTCGCCGCAGCCGAACGACCGAGCGCAGCGA
